>Addgene plasmid #154640 | pEPYC1CB0173 | addgene full sequence | sequence record 330625 | Addgene NGS Result
GCAAGACCCTTCCTCTATATAAGGAAGTTCATTTCATTTGGAGAGGACACGCTACTGTATTTTTACAACA
ATTACCAACAACAACAAACAACAAACAACATTACAATTACTATTTACAATTACAATGGAGGACGCCAAAA
ACATAAAGAAAGGCCCGGCGCCATTCTATCCGCTGGAAGATGGAACCGCTGGAGAGCAACTGCATAAGGC
TATGAAGAGATACGCCCTGGTTCCTGGAACAATTGCTTTTACAGATGCACATATCGAGGTGGACATCACT
TACGCTGAGTACTTCGAAATGTCCGTTCGGTTGGCAGAAGCTATGAAACGATATGGGCTGAATACAAATC
ACAGAATCGTCGTATGCAGTGAAAACTCTCTTCAATTCTTTATGCCGGTGTTGGGCGCGTTATTTATCGG
AGTTGCAGTTGCGCCCGCGAACGACATTTATAATGAACGTGAATTGCTCAACAGTATGGGCATTTCGCAG
CCTACCGTGGTGTTCGTTTCCAAAAAGGGGTTGCAAAAAATTTTGAACGTGCAAAAAAAGCTCCCAATCA
TCCAAAAAATTATTATCATGGATTCTAAAACGGATTACCAGGGATTTCAGTCGATGTACACGTTCGTCAC
ATCTCATCTACCTCCCGGTTTTAATGAATACGATTTTGTGCCAGAGTCCTTCGATAGGGACAAGACAATT
GCACTGATCATGAACTCCTCTGGATCTACTGGTCTGCCTAAAGGTGTCGCTCTGCCTCATAGAACTGCCT
GCGTGAGATTCTCGCATGCCAGAGATCCTATTTTTGGCAATCAAATCATTCCGGATACTGCGATTTTAAG
TGTTGTTCCATTCCATCACGGTTTTGGAATGTTTACTACACTCGGATATTTGATATGTGGATTTCGAGTC
GTCTTAATGTATAGATTTGAAGAAGAACTGTTTCTGAGGAGCCTTCAGGATTACAAGATTCAAAGTGCGC
TGCTGGTGCCAACCCTATTCTCCTTCTTCGCCAAAAGCACTCTGATTGACAAATACGATTTATCTAATTT
ACACGAAATTGCTTCTGGTGGCGCTCCCCTCTCTAAGGAAGTCGGGGAAGCGGTTGCCAAGAGGTTCCAT
CTGCCAGGTATCAGGCAAGGATATGGGCTCACTGAGACTACATCAGCTATTCTGATTACACCCGAGGGGG
ATGATAAACCGGGCGCGGTCGGTAAAGTTGTTCCATTTTTTGAAGCGAAGGTTGTGGATCTGGATACCGG
GAAAACGCTGGGCGTTAATCAAAGAGGCGAACTGTGTGTGAGAGGTCCTATGATTATGTCCGGTTATGTA
AACAATCCGGAAGCGACCAACGCCTTGATTGACAAGGATGGATGGCTACATTCTGGAGACATAGCTTACT
GGGACGAGGACGAACACTTCTTCATCGTTGACCGCCTGAAGTCTCTGATTAAGTACAAAGGCTATCAGGT
GGCTCCCGCTGAATTGGAATCCATCTTGCTCCAACACCCCAACATCTTCGACGCAGGTGTCGCAGGTCTG
CCCGACGATGACGCCGGTGAACTTCCCGCCGCCGTTGTTGTTTTGGAGCACGGAAAGACGATGACGGAAA
AAGAGATCGTGGATTACGTCGCCAGTCAAGTAACAACCGCGAAAAAGTTGCGCGGAGGAGTTGTGTTTGT
GGACGAAGTACCGAAAGGTCTTACCGGAAAACTCGACGCAAGAAAAATCAGAGAGATCCTCATAAAGGCC
AAGAAGGGCGGAAAGATCGCCGTGGGTTCGGATTATAAGGACCATGACGGAGACTATAAGGACCATGACC
TCGACGCTGCAGCAGCGGATTATAAGGACGATGACGATAAGTGAGCTTGTCCTGCTTTAATGAGATATGC
GAGAAGCCTATGATCGCATGATATTTGCTTTCAATTCTGTTGTGCACGTTGTAAAAAACCTGAGCATGTG
TAGCTCAGATCCTTACCGCCGGTTTCGGTTCATTCTAATGAATATATCACCCGTTACTATCGTATTTTTA
TGAATAATATTCTCCGTTCAATTTACTGATTGTACCCTACTACTTATATGTACAATATTAAAATGAAAAC
AATATATTGTGCTGAATAGGTTTATAGCGACATCTATGATAGAGCGCCACAATAACAAACAATTGCGTTT
TATTATTACAAATCCAATTTTAAAAAAAGCGGCAGAACCGGTCAAACCTAAAAGACTGATTACATAAATC
TTATTCAAATTTCAAAAGTGCCCCAGGGGCTAGTATCTACGACACACCGAGCGGCGAACTAATAACGCTC
ACTGAAGGGAACTCCGGTTCCCCGCCGGCGCGCATGGGTGAGATTCCTTGAAGTTGAGTATTGGCCGTCC
GCTCTACCGAAAGTTACGGGCACCATTCAACCCGGTCCAGCACGGCGGCCGGGTAACCGACTTGCTGCCC
CGAGAATTATGCAGCATTTTTTTGGTGTATGTGGGCCCCAAATGAAGTGCAGGTCAAACCTTGACAGTGA
CGACAAATCGTTGGGCGGGTCCAGGGCGAATTTTGCGACAACATGTCGAGGCTCAGCAGGACCGCTGCAA
TTGTCTTCTGCACGAAGTGGTTTAAACTATCAGTGTTTGACAGGATATATTGGCGGGTAAACCTAAGAGA
AAAGAGCGTTTATTAGAATAATCGGATATTTAAAAGGGCGTGAAAAGGTTTATCCGTTCGTCCATTTGTA
TGTGCATGCCAACCACAGGGTTCCCCAGATCAGGCGCTGGCTGCTGAACCCCCAGCCGGAACTGACCCCA
CAAGGCCCTAGCGTTTGCAATGCACCAGGTCATCATTGACCCAGGCGTGTTCCACCAGGCCGCTGCCTCG
CAACTCTTCGCAGGCTTCGCCGACCTGCTCGCGCCACTTCTTCACGCGGGTGGAATCCGATCCGCACATG
AGGCGGAAGGTTTCCAGCTTGAGCGGGTACGGCTCCCGGTGCGAGCTGAAATAGTCGAACATCCGTCGGG
CCGTCGGCGACAGCTTGCGGTACTTCTCCCATATGAATTTCGTGTAGTGGTCGCCAGCAAACAGCACGAC
GATTTCCTCGTCGATCAGGACCTGGCAACGGGACGTTTTCTTGCCACGGTCCAGGACGCGGAAGCGGTGC
AGCAGCGACACCGATTCCAGGTGCCCAACGCGGTCGGACGTGAAGCCCATCGCCGTCGCCTGTAGGCGCG
ACAGGCATTCCTCGGCCTTCGTGTAATACCGGCCATTGATCGACCAGCCCAGGTCCTGGCAAAGCTCGTA
GAACGTGAAGGTGATCGGCTCGCCGATAGGGGTGCGCTTCGCGTACTCCAACACCTGCTGCCACACCAGT
TCGTCATCGTCGGCCCGCAGCTCGACGCCGGTGTAGGTGATCTTCACGTCCTTGTTGACGTGGAAAATGA
CCTTGTTTTGCAGCGCCTCGCGCGGGATTTTCTTGTTGCGCGTGGTGAACAGGGCAGAGCGGGCCGTGTC
GTTTGGCATCGCTCGCATCGTGTCCGGCCACGGCGCAATATCGAACAAGGAAAGCTGCATTTCCTTGATC
TGCTGCTTCGTGTGTTTCAGCAACGCGGCCTGCTTGGCCTCGCTGACCTGTTTTGCCAGGTCCTCGCCGG
CGGTTTTTCGCTTCTTGGTCGTCATAGTTCCTCGCGTGTCGATGGTCATCGACTTCGCCAAACCTGCCGC
CTCCTGTTCAAGACGACGCGAACGCTCCACGGCGGCCGATGGCGCGGGCAGGGCAGGGGGAGCCAGTTGC
ACGCTGTCGCGCTCGATCTTGGCCGTAGCTTGCTGGACCATCGAGCCGACGGACTGGAAGGTTTCGCGGG
GCGCACGCATGACGGTGCGGCTTGCGATGGTTTCGGCATCCTCGGCGGAAAACCCCGCGTCGATCAGTTC
TTGCCTGTATGCCTTCCGGTCAAACGTCCGATTCATTCACCCTCCTTGCGGGATTGCCCCGACTCACGCC
GGGGCAATGTGCCCTTATTCCTGATTTGACCCGCCTGGTGCCTTGGTGTCCAGATAATCCACCTTATCGG
CAATGAAGTCGGTCCCGTAGACCGTCTGGCCGTCCTTCTCGTACTTGGTATTCCGAATCTTGCCCTGCAC
GAATACCAGCGACCCCTTGCCCAAATACTTGCCGTGGGCCTCGGCCTGAGAGCCAAAACACTTGATGCGG
AAGAAGTCGGTGCGCTCCTGCTTGTCGCCGGCATCGTTGCGCCACATCTAGGATCTGCCAGGAACCGTAA
AAAGGCCGCGTTGCTGGCGTTTTTCCATAGGCTCCGCCCCCCTGACGAGCATCACAAAAATCGACGCTCA
AGTCAGAGGTGGCGAAACCCGACAGGACTATAAAGATACCAGGCGTTTCCCCCTGGAAGCTCCCTCGTGC
GCTCTCCTGTTCCGACCCTGCCGCTTACCGGATACCTGTCCGCCTTTCTCCCTTCGGGAAGCGTGGCGCT
TTCTCATAGCTCACGCTGTAGGTATCTCAGTTCGGTGTAGGTCGTTCGCTCCAAGCTGGGCTGTGTGCAC
GAACCCCCCGTTCAGCCCGACCGCTGCGCCTTATCCGGTAACTATCGTCTTGAGTCCAACCCGGTAAGAC
ACGACTTATCGCCACTGGCAGCAGCCACTGGTAACAGGATTAGCAGAGCGAGGTATGTAGGCGGTGCTAC
AGAGTTCTTGAAGTGGTGGCCTAACTACGGCTACACTAGAAGAACAGTATTTGGTATCTGCGCTCTGCTG
AAGCCAGTTACCTTCGGAAAAAGAGTTGGTAGCTCTTGATCCGGCAAACAAACCACCGCTGGTAGCGGTG
GTTTTTTTGTTTGCAAGCAGCAGATTACGCGCAGAAAAAAAGGATCTCAAGAAGATCCTTTGATCTTTTC
TACGGGGTCTGACGCTCAGTGGAACGAAAACTCACGTTAAGGGATTTTGGTCATGAGATTATCAAAAAGG
ATCTTCACCTAGATCCTTTTAAATTAAAAATGAAGTTTTAAATCAATCTAAAGTATATATGAGTAAACTT
GGTCTGACAGTTACCAATGCTTAATCAGTGAGGCACCTATCTCAGCGATCTGTCTATTTCGTTCATCCAT
AGTTGCCTGACTCCCCGTCGTGTAGATAACTACGATACGGGAGGGCTTACCATCTGGCCCCAGTGCTGCA
ATGATACCGCGAGAACCACGCTCACCGGCTCCAGATTTATCAGCAATAAACCAGCCAGCCGGAAGGGCCG
AGCGCAGAAGTGGTCCTGCAACTTTATCCGCCTCCATCCAGTCTATTAATTGTTGCCGGGAAGCTAGAGT
AAGTAGTTCGCCAGTTAATAGTTTGCGCAACGTTGTTGCCATTGCTACAGGCATCGTGGTGTCACGCTCG
TCGTTTGGTATGGCTTCATTCAGCTCCGGTTCCCAACGATCAAGGCGAGTTACATGATCCCCCATGTTGT
GCAAAAAAGCGGTTAGCTCCTTCGGTCCTCCGATCGTTGTCAGAAGTAAGTTGGCCGCAGTGTTATCACT
CATGGTTATGGCAGCACTGCATAATTCTCTTACTGTCATGCCATCCGTAAGATGCTTTTCTGTGACTGGT
GAGTACTCAACCAAGTCATTCTGAGAATAGTGTATGCGGCGACCGAGTTGCTCTTGCCCGGCGTCAATAC
GGGATAATACCGCGCCACATAGCAGAACTTTAAAAGTGCTCATCATTGGAAAACGTTCTTCGGGGCGAAA
ACTCTCAAGGATCTTACCGCTGTTGAGATCCAGTTCGATGTAACCCACTCGTGCACCCAACTGATCTTCA
GCATCTTTTACTTTCACCAGCGTTTCTGGGTGAGCAAAAACAGGAAGGCAAAATGCCGCAAAAAAGGGAA
TAAGGGCGACACGGAAATGTTGAATACTCATACTCTTCCTTTTTCAATATTATTGAAGCATTTATCAAGG
TTATTGTCTCATGAGCGGATACATATTTGAATGTATTTAGAAAAATAAACAAATAGGGGTTCCGCGCACG
AATTGGCCAGCGCTGCCATTTTTGGGGTGAGGCCGTTCGCGGCCGAGGGGCGCAGCCCCTGGGGGGATGG
GAGGCCCGCGTTAGCGGGCCGGGAGGGTTCGAGAAGGGGGGGCACCCCCCTTCGGCGTGCGCGGTCACGC
GCACAGGGCGCAGCCCTGGTTAAAAACAAGGTTTATAAATATTGGTTTAAAAGCAGGTTAAAAGACAGGT
TAGCGGTGGCCGAAAAACGGGCGGAAACCCTTGCAAATGCTGGATTTTCTGCCTGTGGACAGCCCCTCAA
ATGTCAATAGGTGCGCCCCTCATCTGTCAGCACTCTGCCCCTCAAGTGTCAAGGATCGCGCCCCTCATCT
GTCAGTAGTCGCGCCCCTCAAGTGTCAATACCGCAGGGCACTTATCCCCAGGCTTGTCCACATCATCTGT
GGGAAACTCGCGTAAAATCAGGCGTTTTCGCCGATTTGCGAGGCTGGCCAGCTCCACGTCGCCGGCCGAA
ATCGAGCCTGCCCCTCATCTGTCAACGCCGCGCCGGGTGAGTCGGCCCCTCAAGTGTCAACGTCCGCCCC
TCATCTGTCAGTGAGGGCCAAGTTTTCCGCGAGGTATCCACAACGCCGGCGGCCGCGGTGTCTCGCACAC
GGCTTCGACGGCGTTTCTGGCGCGTTTGCAGGGCCATAGACGGCCGCCAGCCCAGCGGCGAGGGCAACCA
GCCCGGTGAGCGTCGCAAAGGAGATCCTGATCTGACTGATGGGCTGCCTGTATCGAGTGGTGATTTTGTG
CCGAGCTGCCGGTCGGGGAGCTGTTGGCTGGCTGGTGGCAGGATATATTGTGGTGTAAACAAATTGACGC
TTAGACAACTTAATAACACATTGCGGACGTTTTTAATGTACTGGGGTGGATGCAGTGGGCCCCACTCTGT
GAAGACAATGCCGAATTCGGATCCGGAGGTCAACATGGTGGAGCACGACACTCTGGTCTACTCCAAAAAT
GTCAAAGATACAGTCTCAGAAGATCAAAGGGCTATTGAGACTTTTCAACAAAGGATAATTTCGGGAAACC
TCCTCGGATTCCATTGCCCAGCTATCTGTCACTTCATCGAAAGGACAGTAGAAAAGGAAGGTGGCTCCTA
CAAATGCCATCATTGCGATAAAGGAAAGGCTATCATTCAAGAGATGGACCCCCACCCACGAGGAGCATCG
TGGAAAAAGAAGAGGTTCCAACCACGTCTACAAAGCAAGTGGATTGATGTGACATCTCCACTGACGTAAG
GGATGACGCACAATCCCACTATCCTTC
Features (pLannotate 1.2.2; 14 found; start..end, strand, type, name):
      1..47      +  promoter       minimal CaMV 35S promoter: minimal 35S promoter from cauliflower mosaic virus
     68..123     +  misc_feature   TMV Ω: translational enhancer from the tobacco mosaic virus 5'-leader sequence (Gallie et al., 1988)
    125..1774    +  CDS            luciferase: firefly luciferase; luc+; enhanced luc+ version of the luciferase gene
   1872..2579    +  terminator     OCS terminator: octopine synthase terminator
   2628..2652    +  misc_feature   RB T-DNA repeat: right border repeat from nopaline C58 T-DNA
   2764..2784    -  CDS            TetR (fragment): tetracycline resistance regulatory protein; tetR
   2811..3956    -  CDS            trfA: TRFA_ECOLX - Experimental evidence at protein level: Swiss-Prot protein existence level 1. Also involved in plasmid copy number control, promoting intermolecular coupling of protein bound iterons at oriV, which inhibits replication initiation. From Escherichia coli.
   4292..4880    -  rep_origin     ori: high-copy-number ColE1/pMB1/pBR322/pUC origin of replication
   5051..5911    -  CDS            AmpR: β-lactamase; bla; confers resistance to ampicillin, carbenicillin, and related antibiotics
   5912..6016    -  promoter       AmpR promoter: bla
   6103..6734    -  rep_origin     oriV: incP origin of replication
   6826..6850    +  misc_feature   LB T-DNA repeat: left border repeat from nopaline C58 T-DNA
   6962..7182    +  promoter       CaMV 35S promoter (enhanced) (fragment): cauliflower mosaic virus 35S promoter with a duplicated enhancer region
   7182..7307    +  promoter       CaMV 35S promoter (fragment): strong constitutive promoter from cauliflower mosaic virus
