[The description below was written by a language model from this plasmid's Addgene catalogue record and pLannotate feature annotations shown in this document.]
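Description:
pEPYC1CB0173 is a MoClo (Golden Gate) Level 1 plant transcriptional unit built in the pICH47732 acceptor backbone and catalogued as a synthetic biology vector. The 7.3 kb plasmid is a binary-type vector: the payload sits between nopaline C58-type left and right T-DNA border repeats, and the backbone carries both a high-copy ColE1/pUC-type origin for propagation in E. coli and the broad-host-range IncP oriV with its replication initiator trfA, an arrangement that normally allows maintenance in Agrobacterium. Selection in bacteria is by ampicillin through β-lactamase under its native promoter. A short TetR fragment is also annotated and appears to be a backbone remnant. The insert was assembled through BsaI sites that were destroyed in the process, as is typical of Golden Gate cloning.

The payload is a firefly luciferase reporter cassette described as 35s (ΔAP2+1)::TMV::LucF::Flag::ocsT. A variant of the cauliflower mosaic virus 35S promoter, annotated as 35S fragments running across the circular origin of the sequence into the minimal 35S core, drives transcription. The TMV Ω 5′ leader acts as a translational enhancer ahead of the luc+ firefly luciferase coding sequence. The record indicates a C-terminal Flag tag, although this is not separately annotated in the feature table, and the octopine synthase terminator ends the unit. The "ΔAP2+1" name suggests a defined alteration to the 35S promoter, but the record does not explain exactly what was changed. Its stated purpose is a luciferase reporter, and it comes from work on the rational design of minimal synthetic plant promoters, where luciferase output would provide a quantitative readout of promoter activity. It could be used directly or assembled into higher-level MoClo constructs.
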