Addgene plasmid #154640: pEPYC1CB0173
Purpose: MoClo Level 1 luciferase reporter
Depositing lab: Nicola Patron. Depositing organization: Earlham Institute. Publication: Rational design of minimal synthetic promoters for plants. Cai YM, Kallam K, Tidd H, Gendarini G, Salzman A, Patron NJ. Nucleic Acids Res. 2020 Aug 28. pii: 5897334. doi: 10.1093/nar/gkaa682. PubMed 32856047.
Backbone
  Vector backbone: pICH47732
  Vector type: Synthetic Biology
Growth in bacteria
  Bacterial resistance: Ampicillin, 100 μg/mL
  Growth temperature: 37°C
  Growth strain: NEB Stable
  Copy number: High Copy
Gene/Insert
  Gene/Insert name: 35s (ΔAP2+1) Firefly luciferase expression cassette [35s (ΔAP2+1)::TMV::LucF::Flag::ocsT]
  Species: Synthetic
  Cloning method: Restriction Enzyme; 5′ cloning site BsaI (destroyed during cloning); 3′ cloning site BsaI (destroyed during cloning)
Terms and licenses: Academic/Nonprofit Terms; Industry Terms: Not Available to Industry
Depositor comments: Please visit https://www.biorxiv.org/content/10.1101/2020.05.14.095406v1 for bioRxiv preprint.
How to cite: pEPYC1CB0173 was a gift from Nicola Patron (Addgene plasmid # 154640 ; http://n2t.net/addgene:154640 ; RRID:Addgene_154640)
